Addgene plasmid #98512: BB1_12_pTHI11
Purpose: BB1 with insert: promoter PTHI11
Depositing lab: Brigitte Gasser & Diethard Mattanovich & Michael Sauer. Depositing organization: Universitaet fur Bodenkultur Wien (BOKU-WIEN). Publication: GoldenPiCS: a Golden Gate-derived modular cloning system for applied synthetic biology in the yeast Pichia pastoris. Prielhofer R, Barrero JJ, Steuer S, Gassler T, Zahrl R, Baumann K, Sauer M, Mattanovich D, Gasser B, Marx H. BMC Syst Biol. 2017 Dec 8;11(1):123. doi: 10.1186/s12918-017-0492-3. PubMed 29221460.
Backbone
  Vector backbone: BB1
  Backbone size w/o insert (bp): 1936
  Vector type: Bacterial Expression
Growth in bacteria
  Bacterial resistance: Kanamycin, 50 μg/mL
  Growth temperature: 37°C
  Growth strain: DH10B
  Copy number: High Copy
Gene/Insert
  Gene/Insert name: THI11 promoter
  Insert size (bp): 1005
  Mutation: Internal BsaI and BpiI sites removed from insert
  Cloning method: Restriction Enzyme; 5′ cloning site BpiI (destroyed during cloning); 3′ cloning site BpiI (destroyed during cloning)
  Sequencing primers: 5′ 5'-GTAAAACGACGGCCAGTT-3' (M13-Fwd); 3′ 5´-CAGGAAACAGCTATGAC-3' (M13-Rev)
Terms and licenses: Academic/Nonprofit Terms; Industry Terms: Not Available to Industry
How to cite: BB1_12_pTHI11 was a gift from Brigitte Gasser & Diethard Mattanovich & Michael Sauer (Addgene plasmid # 98512 ; http://n2t.net/addgene:98512 ; RRID:Addgene_98512)
