[The description below was written by a language model from this plasmid's Addgene catalogue record and pLannotate feature annotations shown in this document.]
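Description:
BB1_12_pTHI11 is a level-one ("BB1") part plasmid from the GoldenPiCS toolkit, a Golden Gate-derived modular cloning system built for synthetic biology in the yeast Pichia pastoris. It is a small, roughly 2.9 kb E. coli storage vector, catalogued as a bacterial plasmid, that holds a single standardized part rather than a complete expression unit. The minimal BB1 backbone (about 1.9 kb) carries a high-copy ColE1/pUC-type origin of replication and a kanamycin resistance gene (aph(3')-Ia) driven by the cat promoter. The marker and origin are bracketed by short transcription terminators (tonB, T7Te and a T3Te fragment), which insulate the cloned part from backbone transcription. A small lacZα remnant is annotated next to the cloning region. No yeast origin, yeast selection marker or integration sequence is annotated, so the plasmid is not meant to be used directly in yeast.

The payload is a roughly 1 kb THI11 promoter fragment, which corresponds to the unannotated stretch of the sequence, since the automated feature table recognises only backbone elements. The record does not give the source organism explicitly, although the toolkit context points to Pichia pastoris. Internal BsaI and BpiI recognition sites were removed from the promoter to make it compatible with Golden Gate assembly. The fragment was inserted through BpiI sites that were destroyed during cloning. In a hierarchical system of this kind, such a promoter module is typically released with a type IIS enzyme and joined in a defined order to a coding sequence and a terminator module, forming a transcription unit in a higher-level backbone. This allows THI11 promoter-driven expression cassettes to be built for Pichia engineering. M13 forward and reverse priming sites flank the insert for sequence verification.
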