Features (pLannotate 1.2.2; 7 found; start..end, strand, type, name):
   1298..1329    +  terminator     tonB terminator: bidirectional E. coli tonB-P14 transcription terminator
   1330..1432    +  promoter       cat promoter: promoter of the E. coli cat gene encoding chloramphenicol acetyltransferase
   1433..2248    +  CDS            KanR: aminoglycoside phosphotransferase; aph(3')-Ia; confers resistance to kanamycin in bacteria or G418 (Geneticin®) in eukaryotes
   2272..2299    +  terminator     T7Te terminator: phage T7 early transcription terminator
   2311..2898    -  rep_origin     ori: high-copy-number ColE1/pMB1/pBR322/pUC origin of replication
   2920..1       -  terminator     T3Te terminator (fragment) (across the origin): phage T3 early transcription terminator
   2938..17      -  CDS            lacZα (fragment) (across the origin): LacZα fragment of β-galactosidase; lacZ fragment
>Addgene plasmid #98512 | BB1_12_pTHI11 | addgene full sequence | sequence record 196906 | Addgene NGS Result
GTAAAACGACGGCCAGTTTATCTAGTCAGCTTGATTCTAGCTGATCGTGGACCGGAAGGTGAGCCAGTGA
GTTGATTGCAGTCCAGTTACGCTGGAGTCTGAGGCTCGTCCTGAATGATATGCGGCCTCGAATTCGAAGA
CGCGGAGATCTTTTCAGCTTCATCGTCAGTGATATTTCTCAGCCCACAGACCAAGTCAACTTTGGAATCT
AACAACCTTGTTCTTACAATGTTAGAACTCTTAAGTCGCATGCCATGATCTTCAAGCTGAATTTTGTGAA
GGAGGTCAAACCCCACAATGGCATCTAGTTGTTTAGAATACATGCCTTCGACAAGTGTTTGAGTGTCCAA
AATCAAGAGCTCAAAATTATTGAATTTGTCTGCCAATAACGCCGTAAATTGATTAGTGTCCAGCCCACCA
ACAATAGGAGCACCTATAGTTAATTTTTCAGATAAATTTAAGTTATCAAGGTAAAGGAGCTCTAAGTTTA
CCCCTTCCAACAGGGTTATTTGAGAACTCAATAAATTGTTGAATTCAAAACCAATTGTCTTTGAATTCTC
CACTGGAGCTTCCTTGCTGAAATTGATTTTGATACCATTGGCATCGAATAGACCCGTATGATAACTCCAT
AAAAAGGGGAGATGATAGGCCTTAAATTCATCGTTAATCTGCAAATTTATTCCTGACATGTCTTTGTAAA
TAGTTATAGTTCAGAAACTGGAATTGAGCTCAAAAAACTGGAATCGAGCGGATATTTGAAGATTGATGCC
TTACTCATGAATTGATTGATAAGAGCTCCGTGATTCACTCTGTCAATGATTACCCCTCTCCTACCCGATT
TGGGACTTTTTCTTCAGTCTTGGGGACTTTTTTTCATATGACTTGACCTTGCTTTCCCAATAGGGAAGGA
CTCACCCATGGATGATTAAGTTTGGATTACTCGTTTAGGAAATAGTAGCCATGAATCAATTTGAATCATA
CCATCATGAAATAGGGTTAGGCTGTAAATGCCTCAAAAATGGCTCTTGAGGCTGGATTTTTGGGTATTGG
AATGTTGGTAGCAATTGGTATAAAAGGCCATTTGTATTTCACTTTTTTGTCCTTCATACTTTACTCTTCT
CAACTTTGGAAACTTCAATAAATCATCCATGGCGTCTTCGAATTCGCGCGTGATCTTACGGCATTATACG
TATGATCGGTCCACGATCAGCTAGATTATCTAGTCAGCTTGATGTCATAGCTGTTTCCTGAGGCTCAATA
CTGACCATTTAAATCATACCTGACCTCCATAGCAGAAAGTCAAAAGCCTCCGACCGGAGGCTTTTGACTT
GATCGGCACGTAAGAGGTTCCAACTTTCACCATAATGAAATAAGATCACTACCGGGCGTATTTTTTGAGT
TATCGAGATTTTCAGGAGCTAAGGAAGCTAAAATGAGCCATATTCAACGGGAAACGTCTTGCTTGAAGCC
GCGATTAAATTCCAACATGGATGCTGATTTATATGGGTATAAATGGGCTCGCGATAATGTCGGGCAATCA
GGTGCGACAATCTATCGATTGTATGGGAAGCCCGATGCGCCAGAGTTGTTTCTGAAACATGGCAAAGGTA
GCGTTGCCAATGATGTTACAGATGAGATGGTCAGGCTAAACTGGCTGACGGAATTTATGCCTCTTCCGAC
CATCAAGCATTTTATCCGTACTCCTGATGATGCATGGTTACTCACCACTGCGATCCCAGGGAAAACAGCA
TTCCAGGTATTAGAAGAATATCCTGATTCAGGTGAAAATATTGTTGATGCGCTGGCAGTGTTCCTGCGCC
GGTTGCATTCGATTCCTGTTTGTAATTGTCCTTTTAACGGCGATCGCGTATTTCGTCTCGCTCAGGCGCA
ATCACGAATGAATAACGGTTTGGTTGGTGCGAGTGATTTTGATGACGAGCGTAATGGCTGGCCTGTTGAA
CAAGTCTGGAAAGAAATGCATAAACTCTTGCCATTCTCACCGGATTCAGTCGTCACTCATGGTGATTTCT
CACTTGATAACCTTATTTTTGACGAGGGGAAATTAATAGGTTGTATTGATGTTGGACGAGTCGGAATCGC
AGACCGATACCAGGATCTTGCCATCCTATGGAACTGCCTCGGTGAGTTTTCTCCTTCATTACAGAAACGG
CTTTTTCAAAAATATGGTATTGATAATCCTGATATGAATAAATTGCAGTTTCACTTGATGCTCGATGAGT
TTTTCTAATGAGGACCTAAATGTAATCACCTGGCTCACCTTCGGGTGGGCCTTTCTGCGTTGCTGGCGTT
TTTCCATAGGCTCCGCCCCCCTGACGAGCATCACAAAAATCGATGCTCAAGTCAGAGGTGGCGAAACCCG
ACAGGACTATAAAGATACCAGGCGTTTCCCCCTGGAAGCTCCCTCGTGCGCTCTCCTGTTCCGACCCTGC
CGCTTACCGGATACCTGTCCGCCTTTCTCCCTTCGGGAAGCGTGGCGCTTTCTCATAGCTCACGCTGTAG
GTATCTCAGTTCGGTGTAGGTCGTTCGCTCCAAGCTGGGCTGTGTGCACGAACCCCCCGTTCAGCCCGAC
CGCTGCGCCTTATCCGGTAACTATCGTCTTGAGTCCAACCCGGTAAGACACGACTTATCGCCACTGGCAG
CAGCCACTGGTAACAGGATTAGCAGAGCGAGGTATGTAGGCGGTGCTACAGAGTTCTTGAAGTGGTGGCC
TAACTACGGCTACACTAGAAGAACAGTATTTGGTATCTGCGCTCTGCTGAAGCCAGTTACCTCGGAAAAA
GAGTTGGTAGCTCTTGATCCGGCAAACAAACCACCGCTGGTAGCGGTGGTTTTTTTGTTTGCAAGCAGCA
GATTACGCGCAGAAAAAAAGGATCTCAAGAAGATCCTTTGATTTTCTACCGAAGAAAGGCCCACCCGT
